>Addgene plasmid #138481 | pENTR-AmCyan | addgene full sequence | sequence record 275567 | Addgene NGS Result
ACATGCCGTCGGGGAAGGCCTGCTTGAAGTAGTCGGGCATGCTGGTGGGGTAGGCGGTGAAGCAGCGGTT
GCCGTACATGAACACGGTGGACAGGATGTCGAAGGAGAAGGCCAGGGGGCCGCCGTTGGCCATGGTCACC
TTGAAGGTGGAGGTCTGGGTGCCCTCGTAGGGCTTGCCGCTGCCCTCGCCCTTCACGGTGAAGTAGTGGC
CGTTCACGCAGCCGTCCATGTGGTAGGTCATCTTCATGTCGTCGCCGATGAACTTGTTGGACAGGGCCAT
GGTGGCGGGGGATCCACTAGTTCTAGAGCGGCCGCGAATTCGGTACCGGATCCAGTCGACTGAATTGGTT
CCGGCGCCAGCCTGCTTTTTTGTACAAAGTTGGCATTATAAAAAAGCATTGCTTATCAATTTGTTGCAAC
GAACAGGTCACTATCAGTCAAAATAAAATCATTATTTGGGGCCCGAGCTTAAGTAACTAACTAACAGGAA
GAGTTTGTAGAAACGCAAAAAGGCCATCCGTCAGGATGGCCTTCTGCTTAGTTTGATGCCTGGCAGTTTA
TGGCGGGCGTCCTGCCCGCCACCCTCCGGGCCGTTGCTTCACAACGTTCAAATCCGCTCCCGGCGGATTT
GTCCTACTCAGGAGAGCGTTCACCGACAAACAACAGATAAAACGAAAGGCCCAGTCTTCCGACTGAGCCT
TTCGTTTTATTTGATGCCTGGCAGTTCCCTACTCTCGCTTAGTAGTTAGACGTCCCCGAGATCCATGCTA
GCGGTAATACGGTTATCCACAGAATCAGGGGATAACGCAGGAAAGAACATGTGAGCAAAAGGCCAGCAAA
AGGCCAGGAACCGTAAAAAGGCCGCGTTGCTGGCGTTTTTCCATAGGCTCCGCCCCCCTGACGAGCATCA
CAAAAATCGACGCTCAAGTCAGAGGTGGCGAAACCCGACAGGACTATAAAGATACCAGGCGTTTCCCCCT
GGAAGCTCCCTCGTGCGCTCTCCTGTTCCGACCCTGCCGCTTACCGGATACCTGTCCGCCTTTCTCCCTT
CGGGAAGCGTGGCGCTTTCTCATAGCTCACGCTGTAGGTATCTCAGTTCGGTGTAGGTCGTTCGCTCCAA
GCTGGGCTGTGTGCACGAACCCCCCGTTCAGCCCGACCGCTGCGCCTTATCCGGTAACTATCGTCTTGAG
TCCAACCCGGTAAGACACGACTTATCGCCACTGGCAGCAGCCACTGGTAACAGGATTAGCAGAGCGAGGT
ATGTAGGCGGTGCTACAGAGTTCTTGAAGTGGTGGCCTAACTACGGCTACACTAGAAGAACAGTATTTGG
TATCTGCGCTCTGCTGAAGCCAGTTACCTTCGGAAAAAGAGTTGGTAGCTCTTGATCCGGCAAACAAACC
ACCGCTGGTAGCGGTGGTTTTTTTGTTTGCAAGCAGCAGATTACGCGCAGAAAAAAAGGATCTCAAGAAG
ATCCTTTGATCTTTTCTACGGGGTCTGACGCTCAGTGGAACGGGGCCCAATCTGAATAATGTTACAACCA
ATTAACCAATTCTGATTAGAAAAACTCATCGAGCATCAAATGAAACTGCAATTTATTCATATCAGGATTA
TCAATACCATATTTTTGAAAAAGCCGTTTCTGTAATGAAGGAGAAAACTCACCGAGGCAGTTCCATAGGA
TGGCAAGATCCTGGTATCGGTCTGCGATTCCGACTCGTCCAACATCAATACAACCTATTAATTTCCCCTC
GTCAAAAATAAGGTTATCAAGTGAGAAATCACCATGAGTGACGACTGAATCCGGTGAGAATGGCAAAAGT
TTATGCATTTCTTTCCAGACTTGTTCAACAGGCCAGCCATTACGCTCGTCATCAAAATCACTCGCATCAA
CCAAACCGTTATTCATTCGTGATTGCGCCTGAGCGAGACGAAATACGCGATCGCTGTTAAAAGGACAATT
ACAAACAGGAATCGAATGCAACCGGCGCAGGAACACTGCCAGCGCATCAACAATATTTTCACCTGAATCA
GGATATTCTTCTAATACCTGGAATGCTGTTTTTCCGGGGATCGCAGTGGTGAGTAACCATGCATCATCAG
GAGTACGGATAAAATGCTTGATGGTCGGAAGAGGCATAAATTCCGTCAGCCAGTTTAGTCTGACCATCTC
ATCTGTAACATCATTGGCAACGCTACCTTTGCCATGTTTCAGAAACAACTCTGGCGCATCGGGCTTCCCA
TACAAGCGATAGATTGTCGCACCTGATTGCCCGACATTATCGCGAGCCCATTTATACCCATATAAATCAG
CATCCATGTTGGAATTTAATCGCGGCCTCGACGTTTCCCGTTGAATATGGCTCATAACACCCCTTGTATT
ACTGTTTATGTAAGCAGACAGTTTTATTGTTCATGATGATATATTTTTATCTTGTGCAATGTAACATCAG
AGATTTTGAGACACGGGCCAGAGCTGCAGCTGGATGGCAAATAATGATTTTATTTTGACTGATAGTGACC
TGTTCGTTGCAACAAATTGATAAGCAATGCTTTCTTATAATGCCAACTTTGTACAAGAAAGCTGGGTCTA
GATATCTCGAGGTCGACGGTATCGATAAGCTTGATATCGAATTCCTGCAGCCCTCAGAAGGGCACCACGG
AGGTGATGTGGGCCACGGCGTGCTCGGTCAGCTGCACGCTGTTGCCGCCCTTGTCCAGGTCGGTTCTGGC
GATGCGGTGCTCCACCACGTGGTTGGGGGGCATGGTCACGGGCTTCTTGGTCTTGTAGGAGGTGTGGAAC
TGGCATCTGTAGTTGCCGCCGCCCTGCAGCATCAGGAAGGCGGTCACGTCGCCCTTCAAGATGCCGTCGC
ACACGGTCATCTTCTCGAAGGAGGGGTCCCAGCCGGTGGTCTTCTTGGCCATCACGGGGCCGTCGGCGGG
GAAGTTCACGCCGTGGAAGGTGGACTTGTGCTCGAAGCAGTTGCCCTTCAGGCTGATCTCCCAGCTGGCG
GTGGCCACGCCGCCGTCCTCGTAGGTGAAGGTTCTCTCGTAGG
Features (pLannotate 1.2.2; 9 found; start..end, strand, type, name):
    286..315     -  misc_feature   MCS (fragment): pBluescript multiple cloning site
    359..458     -  protein_bind   attL1: mutant version of attL; recombination site for the Gateway® LR reaction LR Clonase™
    508..535     -  terminator     rrnB T2 terminator: transcription terminator T2 from the E. coli rrnB gene
    667..710     +  terminator     rrnB T1 terminator: Escherichia coli rrnB; transcription terminator T1 from the E. coli rrnB gene
    878..1466    -  rep_origin     ori: high-copy-number ColE1/pMB1/pBR322/pUC origin of replication
   1556..2365    -  CDS            KanR: aminoglycoside phosphotransferase; aph(3')-Ia; confers resistance to kanamycin in bacteria or G418 (Geneticin®) in eukaryotes
   2488..2587    +  protein_bind   attL2: mutant version of attL; recombination site for the Gateway® LR reaction LR Clonase™
   2596..2643    -  misc_feature   MCS (fragment): pBluescript multiple cloning site
   2644..280     -  CDS            AmCyan1 (across the origin): Anemonia majano cyan fluorescent protein mammalian codon-optimized
