[The description below was written by a language model from this plasmid's Addgene catalogue record and pLannotate feature annotations shown in this document.]
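Description:
pENTR-AmCyan is a 3,053 bp Gateway entry clone built on the commercial pENTR backbone. It is propagated in E. coli through a high-copy ColE1/pUC-type origin and selected with kanamycin via the aph(3')-Ia aminoglycoside phosphotransferase gene. The rrnB T1 and T2 transcription terminators sit upstream of the attL1 site, a standard entry-vector arrangement that shields the cloning region from read-through transcription originating in the backbone.

The payload lies between the attL1 and attL2 recombination sites: a mammalian codon-optimised coding sequence for AmCyan1, the cyan fluorescent protein from the reef coral Anemonia majano, flanked on each side by short fragments of a pBluescript-type multiple cloning site. The annotated feature table shows no promoter, polyadenylation signal or ribozyme elements within the att-flanked region. So although the catalogue lists the plasmid as a mammalian expression vector, it does not appear to be an expression construct on its own.

According to the record, the plasmid serves as an intermediate for cloning an sgRNA flanked by two ribozyme elements. The resulting cassette is then moved by LR Clonase recombination into the destination vector PL-5LTR-GW-A. The record does not state the role of AmCyan in this scheme, though its position between the polylinker fragments is consistent with a placeholder that is replaced by the ribozyme–sgRNA–ribozyme insert. Flanking self-cleaving ribozymes are generally used to release a precisely trimmed guide RNA from a longer transcript. The associated work concerns packaging Cas9 protein and sgRNA into extracellular nanovesicles for therapeutic exon skipping.
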