Addgene plasmid #138481: pENTR-AmCyan
Purpose: For cloning sgRNA flanked by two ribozyme elements, to subsequently cloned into PL-5LTR-GW-A vector.
Depositing lab: Akitsu Hotta. Depositing organization: Kyoto University, Center for iPS Cell Research and Application. Publication: Extracellular nanovesicles for packaging of CRISPR-Cas9 protein and sgRNA to induce therapeutic exon skipping. Gee P, Lung MSY, Okuzaki Y, Sasakawa N, Iguchi T, Makita Y, Hozumi H, Miura Y, Yang LF, Iwasaki M, Wang XH, Waller MA, Shirai N, Abe YO, Fujita Y, Watanabe K, Kagita A, Iwabuchi KA, Yasuda M, Xu H, Noda T, Komano J, Sakurai H, Inukai N, Hotta A. Nat Commun. 2020 Mar 13;11(1):1334. doi: 10.1038/s41467-020-14957-y. PubMed 32170079.
Backbone
  Vector backbone: pENTR
  Backbone manufacturer: ThermFisher Scientific
  Backbone size w/o insert (bp): 2200
  Total vector size (bp): 3053
  Vector type: Mammalian Expression
Growth in bacteria
  Bacterial resistance: Kanamycin, 50 μg/mL
  Growth temperature: 37°C
  Growth strain: DH5alpha
  Copy number: High Copy
Gene/Insert
  Gene/Insert name: AmCyan
  Species: Anthozoa reef coral
Terms and licenses: Academic/Nonprofit Terms; Industry Terms: Not Available to Industry
How to cite: pENTR-AmCyan was a gift from Akitsu Hotta (Addgene plasmid # 138481 ; http://n2t.net/addgene:138481 ; RRID:Addgene_138481)
